>Addgene plasmid #219136 | SFFV-NFE2L2-Brd 174 | addgene full sequence | sequence record 448948 | Addgene NGS Result
ATTTATGCAGAGGCCGAGGCCGCCTCGGCCTCTGAGCTATTCCAGAAGTAGTGAGGAGGCTTTTTTGGAG
GCCTAGGGACGTACCCAATTCGCCCTATAGTGAGTCGTATTACGCGCGCTCACTGGCCGTCGTTTTACAA
CGTCGTGACTGGGAAAACCCTGGCGTTACCCAACTTAATCGCCTTGCAGCACATCCCCCTTTCGCCAGCT
GGCGTAATAGCGAAGAGGCCCGCACCGATCGCCCTTCCCAACAGTTGCGCAGCCTGAATGGCGAATGGG
[124 nt withheld, positions 280-403]
C
[91 nt withheld, positions 405-495]
A
[49 nt withheld, positions 497-545]
CCTTTGACGTTGGAGTCCACGTTCTTT
[37 nt withheld, positions 573-609]
ACCCTATCTCGGTCTATTCTTTTGATTTATAAGGGATTTTGCCGATTTCGGCCTATTGGTTAAAAAATGA
GCTGATTTAACAAAAATTTAACGCGAATTTTAACAAAATATTAACGCTTACAATTTAGGTGGCACTTTTC
GGGGAAATGTGCGCGGAACCCCTATTTGTTTATTTTTCTAAATACATTCAAATATGTATCCGCTCATGAG
ACAATAACCCTGATAAATGCTTCAATAATATTGAAAAAGGAAGAGTATGAGTATTCAACATTTCCGTGTC
GCCCTTATTCCCTTTTTTGCGGCATTTTGCCTTCCTGTTTTTGCTCACCCAGAAACGCTGGTGAAAGTAA
AAGATGCTGAAGATCAGTTGGGTGCACGAGTGGGTTACATCGAACTGGATCTCAACAGCGGTAAGATCCT
TGAGAGTTTTCGCCCCGAAGAACGTTTTCCAATGATGAGCACTTTTAAAGTTCTGCTATGTGGCGCGGTA
TTATCCCGTATTGACGCCGGGCAAGAGCAACTCGGTCGCCGCATACACTATTCTCAGAATGACTTGGTTG
AGTACTCACCAGTCACAGAAAAGCATCTTACGGATGGCATGACAGTAAGAGAATTATGCAGTGCTGCCAT
AACCATGAGTGATAACACTGCGGCCAACTTACTTCTGACAACGATCGGAGGACCGAAGGAGCTAACCGCT
TTTTTGCACAACATGGGGGATCATGTAACTCGCCTTGATCGTTGGGAACCGGAGCTGAATGAAGCCATAC
CAAACGACGAGCGTGACACCACGATGCCTGTAGCAATGGCAACAACGTTGCGCAAACTATTAACTGGCGA
ACTACTTACTCTAGCTTCCCGGCAACAATTAATAGACTGGATGGAGGCGGATAAAGTTGCAGGACCACTT
CTGCGCTCGGCCCTTCCGGCTGGCTGGTTTATTGCTGATAAATCTGGAGCCGGTGAGCGTGGGTCTCGCG
GTATCATTGCAGCACTGGGGCCAGATGGTAAGCCCTCCCGTATCGTAGTTATCTACACGACGGGGAGTCA
GGCAACTATGGATGAACGAAATAGACAGATCGCTGAGATAGGTGCCTCACTGATTAAGCATTGGTAACTG
TCAGACCAAGTTTACTCATATATACTTTAGATTGATTTAAAACTTCATTTTTAATTTAAAAGGATCTAGG
TGAAGATCCTTTTTGATAATCTCATGACCAAAATCCCTTAACGTGAGTTTTCGTTCCACTGAGCGTCAGA
CCCCGTAGAAAAGATCAAAGGATCTTCTTGAGATCCTTTTTTTCTGCGCGTAATCTGCTGCTTGCAAACA
AAAAAACCACCGCTACCAGCGGTGGTTTGTTTGCCGGATCAAGAGCTACCAACTCTTTTTCCGAAGGTAA
CTGGCTTCAGCAGAGCGCAGATACCAAATACTGTTCTTCTAGTGTAGCCGTAGTTAGGCCACCACTTCAA
GAACTCTGTAGCACCGCCTACATACCTCGCTCTGCTAATCCTGTTACCAGTGGCTGCTGCCAGTGGCGAT
AAGTCGTGTCTTACCGGGTTGGACTCAAGACGATAGTTACCGGATAAGGCGCAGCGGTCGGGCTGAACGG
GGGGTTCGTGCACACAGCCCAGCTTGGAGCGAACGACCTACACCGAACTGAGATACCTACAGCGTGAGCT
ATGAGAAAGCGCCACGCTTCCCGAAGGGAGAAAGGCGGACAGGTATCCGGTAAGCGGCAGGGTCGGAACA
GGAGAGCGCACGAGGGAGCTTCCAGGGGGAAACGCCTGGTATCTTTATAGTCCTGTCGGGTTTCGCCACC
TCTGACTTGAGCGTCGATTTTTGTGATGCTCGTCAGGGGGGCGGAGCCTATGGAAAAACGCCAGCAACGC
GGCCTTTTTACGGTTCCTGGCCTTTTGCTGGCCTTTTGCTCACATGTTCTTTCCTGCGTTATCCCCTGAT
TCTGTGGATAACCGTATTACCGCCTTTGAGTGAGCTGATACCGCTCGCCGCAGCCGAACGACCGAGCGCA
GCGAGTCAGTGAGCGAGGAAGCGGAAGAGCGCCCAATACGCAAACCGCCTCTCCCCGCGCGTTGGCCGAT
TCATTAATGCAGCTGGCACGACAGGTTTCCCGACTGGAAAGCGGGCAGTGAGCGCAACGCAATTAATGTG
AGTTAGCTCACTCATTAGGCACCCCAGGCTTTACACTTTATGCTTCCGGCTCGTATGTTGTGTGGAATTG
TGAGCGGATAACAATTTCACACAGGAAACAGCTATGACCATGATTACGCCAAGCGCGCAATTAACCCTCA
CTAAAGGGAACAAAAGCTGGAGCTGCAAGCTTAATGTAGTCTTATGCAATACTCTTGTAGTCTTGCAACA
TGGTAACGATGAGTTAGCAACATGCCTTACAAGGAGAGAAAAAGCACCGTGCATGCCGATTGGTGGAAGT
AAGGTGGTACGATCGTGCCTTATTAGGAAGGCAACAGACGGGTCTGACATGGATTGGACGAACCACTGAA
TTGCCGCATTGCAGAGATATTGTATTTAAGTGCCTAGCTCGATACATAAACGGGTCTCTCTGGTTAGACC
AGATCTGAGCCTGGGAGCTCTCTGGCTAACTAGGGAACCCACTGCTTAAGCCTCAATAAAGCTTGCCTTG
AGTGCTTCAAGTAGTGTGTGCCCGTCTGTTGTGTGACTCTGGTAACTAGAGATCCCTCAGACCCTTTTAG
TCAGTGTGGAAAATCTCTAGCAGTGGCGCCCGAACAGGGACTTGAAAGCGAAAGGGAAACCAGAGGAGCT
CTCTCGACGCAGGACTCGGCTTGCTGAAGCGCGCACGGCAAGAGGCGAGGGGCGGCGACTGGTGAGTACG
CCAAAAATTTTGACTAGCGGAGGCTAGAAGGAGAGAGATGGGTGCGAGAGCGTCAGTATTAAGCGGGGGA
GAATTAGATCGCGATGGGAAAAAATTCGGTTAAGGCCAGGGGGAAAGAAAAAATATAAATTAAAACATAT
AGTATGGGCAAGCAGGGAGCTAGAACGATTCGCAGTTAATCCTGGCCTGTTAGAAACATCAGAAGGCTGT
AGACAAATACTGGGACAGCTACAACCATCCCTTCAGACAGGATCAGAAGAACTTAGATCATTATATAATA
CAGTAGCAACCCTCTATTGTGTGCATCAAAGGATAGAGATAAAAGACACCAAGGAAGCTTTAGACAAGAT
AGAGGAAGAGCAAAACAAAAGTAAGACCACCGCACAGCAAGCGGCCGCTGATCTTCAGACCTGGAGGAGG
AGATATGAGGGACAATTGGAGAAGTGAATTATATAAATATAAAGTAGTAAAAATTGAACCATTAGGAGTA
GCACCCACCAAGGCAAAGAGAAGAGTGGTGCAGAGAGAAAAAAGAGCAGTGGGAATAGGAGCTTTGTTCC
TTGGGTTCTTGGGAGCAGCAGGAAGCACTATGGGCGCAGCGTCAATGACGCTGACGGTACAGGCCAGACA
ATTATTGTCTGGTATAGTGCAGCAGCAGAACAATTTGCTGAGGGCTATTGAGGCGCAACAGCATCTGTTG
CAACTCACAGTCTGGGGCATCAAGCAGCTCCAGGCAAGAATCCTGGCTGTGGAAAGATACCTAAAGGATC
AACAGCTCCTGGGGATTTGGGGTTGCTCTGGAAAACTCATTTGCACCACTGCTGTGCCTTGGAATGCTAG
TTGGAGTAATAAATCTCTGGAACAGATTTGGAATCACACGACCTGGATGGAGTGGGACAGAGAAATTAAC
AATTACACAAGCTTAATACACTCCTTAATTGAAGAATCGCAAAACCAGCAAGAAAAGAATGAACAAGAAT
TATTGGAATTAGATAAATGGGCAAGTTTGTGGAATTGGTTTAACATAACAAATTGGCTGTGGTATATAAA
ATTATTCATAATGATAGTAGGAGGCTTGGTAGGTTTAAGAATAGTTTTTGCTGTACTTTCTATAGTGAAT
AGAGTTAGGCAGGGATATTCACCATTATCGTTTCAGACCCACCTCCCAACCCCGAGGGGACCCGACAGGC
CCGAAGGAATAGAAGAAGAAGGTGGAGAGAGAGACAGAGACAGATCCATTCGATTAGTGAACGGATCTCG
ACGGTATCGGTTAACTTTTAAAAGAAAAGGGGGGATTGGGGGGTACAGTGCAGGGGAAAGAATAGTAGAC
ATAATAGCAACAGACATACAAACTAAAGAATTACAAAAACAAATTACAAAAATTCAAAATTTTATCGATC
ACGAGACTAGCCTCGAGCTGGCTGCAGTAACGCCATTTTGCAAGGCATGGAAAAATACCAAACCAAGAAT
AGAGAAGTTCAGATCAAGGGCGGGTACATGAAAATAGCTAACGTTGGGCCAAACAGGATATCTGCGGTGA
GCAGTTTCGGCCCCGGCCCGGGGCCAAGAACAGATGGTCACCGCAGTTTCGGCCCCGGCCCGAGGCCAAG
AACAGATGGTCCCCAGATATGGCCCAACCCTCAGCAGTTTCTTAAGACCCATCAGATGTTTCCAGGCTCC
CCCAAGGACCTGAAATGACCCTGCGCCTTATTTGAATTAACCAATCAGCCTGCTTCTCGCTTCTGTTCGC
GCGCTTCTGCTTCCCGAGCTCTATAAAAGAGCTCACAACCCCTCACTCGGCGCGCCAGTCCTCCGACAGA
CTGAGTCGGCCGGTCGAATCAAGCTTATCGATACCGTCGACGGATCCGCTAGCCCGCGGTTCGAAATGAT
GGACTTGGAGCTGCCGCCGCCGGGACTCCCGTCCCAGCAGGACATGGATTTGATTGACATACTTTGGAGG
CAAGATATAGATCTTGGAGTAAGTCGAGAAGTATTTGACTTCAGTCAGCGACGGAAAGAGTATGAGCTGG
AAAAACAGAAAAAACTTGAAAAGGAAAGACAAGAACAACTCCAAAAGGAGCAAGAGAAAGCCTTTTTCGC
TCAGTTACAACTAGATGAAGAGACAGGTGAATTTCTCCCAATTCAGCCAGCCCAGCACATCCAGTCAGAA
ACCAGTGGATCTGCCAACTACTCCCAGGTTGCCCACATTCCCAAATCAGATGCTTTGTACTTTGATGACT
GCATGCAGCTTTTGGCGCAGACATTCCCGTTTGTAGATGACAATGAGGTTTCTTCGGCTACGTTTCAGTC
ACTTGTTCCTGATATTCCCGGTCACATCGAGAGCCCAGTCTTCATTGCTACTAATCAGGCTCAGTCACCT
GAAACTTCTGTTGCTCAGGTAGCCCCTGTTGATTTAGACGGTATGCAACAGGACATTGAGCAAGTTTGGG
AGGAGCTATTATCCATTCCTGAGTTACAGTGTCTTAATATTGAAAATGACAAGCTGGTTGAGACTACCAT
GGTTCCAAGTCCAGAAGCCAAACTGACAGAAGTTGACAATTATCATTTTTACTCATCTATACCCTCAATG
GAAAAAGAAGTAGGTAACTGTAGTCCACATTTTCTTAATGCTTTTGAGGATTCCTTCAGCAGCATCCTCT
CCACAGAAGACCCCAACCAGTTGACAGTGAACTCATTAAATTCAGATGCCACAGTCAACACAGATTTTGG
TGATGAATTTTATTCTGCTTTCATAGCTGAGCCCAGTATCAGCAACAGCATGCCCTCACCTGCTACTTTA
AGCCATTCACTCTCTGAACTTCTAAATGGGCCCATTGATGTTTCTGATCTATCACTTTGCAAAGCTTTCA
ACCAAAACCACCCTGAAAGCACAGCAGAATTCAATGATTCTGACTCCGGCATTTCACTAAACACAAGTCC
CAGTGTGGCATCACCAGAACACTCAGTGGAATCTTCCAGCTATGGAGACACACTACTTGGCCTCAGTGAT
TCTGAAGTGGAAGAGCTAGATAGTGCCCCTGGAAGTGTCAAACAGAATGGTCCTAAAACACCAGTACATT
CTTCTGGGGATATGGTACAACCCTTGTCACCATCTCAGGGGCAGAGCACTCACGTGCATGATGCCCAATG
TGAGAACACACCAGAGAAAGAATTGCCTGTAAGTCCTGGTCATCGGAAAACCCCATTCACAAAAGACAAA
CATTCAAGCCGCTTGGAGGCTCATCTCACAAGAGATGAACTTAGGGCAAAAGCTCTCCATATCCCATTCC
CTGTAGAAAAAATCATTAACCTCCCTGTTGTTGACTTCAACGAAATGATGTCCAAAGAGCAGTTCAATGA
AGCTCAACTTGCATTAATTCGGGATATACGTAGGAGGGGTAAGAATAAAGTGGCTGCTCAGAATTGCAGA
AAAAGAAAACTGGAAAATATAGTAGAACTAGAGCAAGATTTAGATCATTTGAAAGATGAAAAAGAAAAAT
TGCTCAAAGAAAAAGGAGAAAATGACAAAAGCCTTCACCTACTGAAAAAACAACTCAGCACCTTATATCT
CGAAGTTTTCAGCATGCTACGTGATGAAGATGGAAAACCTTATTCTCCTAGTGAATACTCCCTGCAGCAA
ACAAGAGATGGCAATGTTTTCCTTGTTCCCAAAAGTAAGAAGCCAGATGTTAAGAAAAACTAGACCGGTC
GGATCCCCCGGGCTGCAGGAATTCGAGCATCTTACCGCCATTTATTCCCATATTTGTTCTGTTTTTCTTG
ATTTGGGTATACATTTAAATGTTAATAAAACAAAATGGTGGGGCAATCATTTACATTTTTAGGGATATGT
AATTACTAGTTCAGGTGTATTGCCACAAGACAAACATGTTAAGAAACTTTCCCGTTATTTACGCTCTGTT
CCTGTTAATCAACCTCTGGATTACAAAATTTGTGAAAGATTGACTGATATTCTTAACTATGTTGCTCCTT
TTACGCTGTGTGGATATGCTGCTTTAATGCCTCTGTATCATGCTATTGCTTCCCGTACGGCTTTCGTTTT
CTCCTCCTTGTATAAATCCTGGTTGCTGTCTCTTTATGAGGAGTTGTGGCCCGTTGTCCGTCAACGTGGC
GTGGTGTGCTCTGTGTTTGCTGACGCAACCCCCACTGGCTGGGGCATTGCCACCACCTGTCAACTCCTTT
CTGGGACTTTCGCTTTCCCCCTCCCGATCGCCACGGCAGAACTCATCGCCGCCTGCCTTGCCCGCTGCTG
GACAGGGGCTAGGTTGCTGGGCACTGATAATTCCGTGGTGTTGTCGGGGAAGCTGACGTCCTTTGCAATT
CGATATCAAGCTGTACCTTCTAGATGTACACCACGAACAGCGCTTCTAGACCAATGACTTACAAGGCAGC
TGTAGATCTTAGCCACTTTTTAAAAGAAAAGGGGGGACTGGAAGGGCTAATTCACTCCCAACGAAGACAA
GATCTGCTTTTTGCTTGTACTGGGTCTCTCTGGTTAGACCAGATCTGAGCCTGGGAGCTCTCTGGCTAAC
TAGGGAACCCACTGCTTAAGCCTCAATAAAGCTTGCCTTGAGTGCTTCAAGTAGTGTGTGCCCGTCTGTT
GTGTGACTCTGGTAACTAGAGATCCCTCAGACCCTTTTAGTCAGTGTGGAAAATCTCTAGCAGTAGTAGT
TCATGTCATCTTATTATTCAGTATTTATAACTTGCAAAGAAATGAATATCAGAGAGTGAGAGGAACTTGT
TTATTGCAGCTTATAATGGTTACAAATAAAGCAATAGCATCACAAATTTCACAAATAAAGCATTTTTTTC
ACTGCATTCTAGTTGTGGTTTGTCCAAACTCATCAATGTATCTTATCATGTCTGGCTCTAGCTATCCCGC
CCCTAACTCCGCCCATCCCGCCCCTAACTCCGCCCAGTTCCGCCCATTCTCCGCCCCATGGCTGACTAAT
TTTTTTT
Features (pLannotate 1.2.2; 29 found; start..end, strand, type, name):
     94..112     -  promoter       T7 promoter: promoter for bacteriophage T7 RNA polymerase
    120..275     +  CDS            lacZα (fragment): LacZα fragment of β-galactosidase; lacZ fragment
    280..708     +  rep_origin     f1 ori (sequence partly withheld): f1 bacteriophage origin of replication; arrow indicates direction of (+) strand synthesis
    761..865     +  promoter       AmpR promoter: bla
    866..1726    +  CDS            AmpR: β-lactamase; bla; confers resistance to ampicillin, carbenicillin, and related antibiotics
   1897..2485    +  rep_origin     ori: high-copy-number ColE1/pMB1/pBR322/pUC origin of replication
   2668..2760    +  CDS            lacI (fragment): lac repressor; lacI; The lac repressor binds to the lac operator to inhibit transcription in E. coli. This inhibition can be relieved by adding lactose or isopropyl-β-D-thiogalactopyranoside (IPTG).
   2773..2794    +  protein_bind   CAP binding site: CAP binding activates transcription in the presence of cAMP. E. coli catabolite activator protein
   2809..2839    +  promoter       lac promoter: promoter for the E. coli lac operon
   2847..2863    +  protein_bind   lac operator: The lac repressor binds to the lac operator to inhibit transcription in E. coli. This inhibition can be relieved by adding lactose or isopropyl-β-D-thiogalactopyranoside (IPTG). lac repressor encoded by lacI
   2908..2926    +  promoter       T3 promoter: promoter for bacteriophage T3 RNA polymerase
   2954..3180    +  promoter       RSV promoter: Rous sarcoma virus enhancer/promoter
   3181..3361    +  LTR            5' LTR (truncated): truncated 5' long terminal repeat (LTR) from HIV-1
   3408..3533    +  misc_feature   HIV-1 Ψ: packaging signal of human immunodeficiency virus type 1
   3517..3880    +  CDS            HIV-1 gag (fragment): gag protein from human immunodeficiency virus 1; gag
   4026..4259    +  misc_feature   RRE: The Rev response element (RRE) of HIV-1 allows for Rev-dependent mRNA export from the nucleus to the cytoplasm.
   4636..4736    +  CDS            Rev (fragment): human immunodeficiency virus 1 (HIV-1) Rev protein; rev; enhances nuclear export of unspliced and incompletely spliced viral mRNAs
   4755..4872    +  misc_feature   cPPT/CTS: central polypurine tract and central termination sequence of HIV-1
   4906..5307    +  promoter       SFFV promoter: spleen focus-forming virus long terminal repeat (LTR) promoter
   5317..5340    +  misc_feature   MCS (fragment): pBluescript multiple cloning site
   5365..7179    +  CDS            NFE2L2: NF2L2_HUMAN - Also known as NRF2 From Homo sapiens (Human).
   7190..7215    +  misc_feature   MCS (fragment): pBluescript multiple cloning site
   7215..7274    +  CDS            S (fragment): HBSAG_WHV6 - Experimental evidence at transcript level: Swiss-Prot protein existence level 2. The middle envelope protein plays an important role in the budding of the virion. It is involved in the induction of budding in a nucleocapsid independent way. In this process the majority of envelope proteins bud to form subviral lipoprotein particles of 22 nm of diameter that do not contain a nucleocapsid (By similarity). From Woodchuck hepatitis B virus (isolate w64/pWS23) (WHV).
   7406..7809    +  misc_feature   WPRE: woodchuck hepatitis virus posttranscriptional regulatory element
   7867..7926    +  CDS            nef (fragment): NEF_HV1Z2 - Experimental evidence at protein level: Swiss-Prot protein existence level 1. Extracellular Nef protein targets CD4(+) T-lymphocytes for apoptosis by interacting with CXCR4 surface receptors. From Human immunodeficiency virus type 1 group M subtype D (isolate Z2/CDC-Z34) (HIV-1).
   7928..8161    +  LTR            3' LTR (ΔU3): self-inactivating 3' long terminal repeat (LTR) from HIV-1
   8233..8354    +  polyA_signal   SV40 poly(A) signal: SV40 polyadenylation signal
   8373..8394    +  rep_origin     SV40 ori (fragment): SV40 origin of replication
   8394..73      +  rep_origin     SV40 ori (across the origin): SV40 origin of replication
