[The description below was written by a language model from this plasmid's Addgene catalogue record and pLannotate feature annotations shown in this document.]
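Description:
SFFV-NFE2L2-Brd 174 is a lentiviral expression plasmid built on the SFFV-MCS backbone that carries the human transcription factor NFE2L2 (also known as NRF2) together with a construct-specific DNA barcode. The 8,456-nt sequence record shows a third-generation, self-inactivating HIV-1 transfer vector. An RSV enhancer/promoter replaces the U3 region upstream of a truncated 5' LTR to drive genomic RNA production in packaging cells. It is followed by the Ψ packaging signal with a gag fragment, the Rev response element for Rev-dependent nuclear export, and the cPPT/CTS, which aids nuclear import of the reverse-transcribed genome. The viral region ends in a ΔU3 3' LTR, which leaves the integrated provirus without LTR promoter activity, and an SV40 polyadenylation signal lies downstream. In bacteria the plasmid is maintained through a high-copy ColE1/pUC-type origin and ampicillin resistance. pBluescript-derived remnants are also annotated, including an f1 ori, lacZα and lac regulatory fragments, and T7 and T3 promoters, along with an SV40 origin.

The payload is an internal cassette in which the spleen focus-forming virus LTR promoter drives the NFE2L2 coding sequence, cloned between retained restriction sites flanked by MCS fragments. No tag, reporter or mammalian selection marker is annotated. A WPRE follows the coding sequence to enhance transcript stability and expression. According to the depositor, the barcode sits after the WPRE at an XbaI site, although it is not separately annotated in the feature table. This placement upstream of the 3' LTR should put the barcode in the expressed transcript, so the delivered factor can be identified by sequencing. The short WHV S and nef annotations are probably homology hits to WPRE-adjacent and LTR-adjacent sequence rather than functional genes. The construct belongs to a barcoded transcription factor collection used for combinatorial screening in immune cell reprogramming.
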