Addgene plasmid #219136: SFFV-NFE2L2-Brd 174
Purpose: Transcription factor NFE2L2 with a specific barcode assigned.
Depositing lab: Filipe Pereira. Depositing organization: Center for Neuroscience and Cell Biology, University of Coimbra. Publication: A combinatorial transcription factor screening platform for immune cell reprogramming. Kurochkin I, Altman AR, Caiado I, Pertiga-Cabral D, Halitzki E, Minaeva M, Zimmermannova O, Henriques-Oliveira L, Klein D, Nair M, Oliveira D, Cajal LR, Knittel R, Feick C, Ringner M, Martin M, Cirovic B, Pires CF, Rosa FF, Sitnicka E, Theis FJ, Pereira CF. Cell Syst. 2026 Jan 21;17(1):101457. doi: 10.1016/j.cels.2025.101457. Epub 2026 Jan 14. PubMed 41539305.
Backbone
  Vector backbone: SFFV-MCS
  Backbone size w/o insert (bp): 6638
  Vector type: Lentiviral
Growth in bacteria
  Bacterial resistance: Ampicillin, 100 μg/mL
  Growth temperature: 37°C
  Growth strain: NEB Stable
  Copy number: High Copy
Gene/Insert
  Gene/Insert name: NFE2L2
  Species: H. sapiens (human)
  Insert size (bp): 1818
  Entrez Gene: NFE2L2 (a.k.a. HEBP1, IMDDHH, NRF2, Nrf-2)
  Promoter: The spleen focus-forming virus (SFFV) promoter
  Cloning method: Restriction Enzyme; 5′ cloning site Bsp119I (not destroyed); 3′ cloning site BstHI (not destroyed)
Terms and licenses: Academic/Nonprofit Terms; Industry Terms: Not Available to Industry
Depositor comments: Barcode sequence cloned into XbaI restriction site. Design of plasmid is as follows: SFFV-[TF sequence]-WPRE-[Barcode sequence].
How to cite: SFFV-NFE2L2-Brd 174 was a gift from Filipe Pereira (Addgene plasmid # 219136 ; http://n2t.net/addgene:219136 ; RRID:Addgene_219136)
