>Addgene plasmid #219136 | SFFV-NFE2L2-Brd 174 | depositor partial sequence | sequence record 427888 | TF ORF
ATGATGGACTTGGAGCTGCCGCCGCCGGGACTCCCGTCCCAGCAGGACATGGATTTGATTGACATACTTT
GGAGGCAAGATATAGATCTTGGAGTAAGTCGAGAAGTATTTGACTTCAGTCAGCGACGGAAAGAGTATGA
GCTGGAAAAACAGAAAAAACTTGAAAAGGAAAGACAAGAACAACTCCAAAAGGAGCAAGAGAAAGCCTTT
TTCGCTCAGTTACAACTAGATGAAGAGACAGGTGAATTTCTCCCAATTCAGCCAGCCCAGCACATCCAGT
CAGAAACCAGTGGATCTGCCAACTACTCCCAGGTTGCCCACATTCCCAAATCAGATGCTTTGTACTTTGA
TGACTGCATGCAGCTTTTGGCGCAGACATTCCCGTTTGTAGATGACAATGAGGTTTCTTCGGCTACGTTT
CAGTCACTTGTTCCTGATATTCCCGGTCACATCGAGAGCCCAGTCTTCATTGCTACTAATCAGGCTCAGT
CACCTGAAACTTCTGTTGCTCAGGTAGCCCCTGTTGATTTAGACGGTATGCAACAGGACATTGAGCAAGT
TTGGGAGGAGCTATTATCCATTCCTGAGTTACAGTGTCTTAATATTGAAAATGACAAGCTGGTTGAGACT
ACCATGGTTCCAAGTCCAGAAGCCAAACTGACAGAAGTTGACAATTATCATTTTTACTCATCTATACCCT
CAATGGAAAAAGAAGTAGGTAACTGTAGTCCACATTTTCTTAATGCTTTTGAGGATTCCTTCAGCAGCAT
CCTCTCCACAGAAGACCCCAACCAGTTGACAGTGAACTCATTAAATTCAGATGCCACAGTCAACACAGAT
TTTGGTGATGAATTTTATTCTGCTTTCATAGCTGAGCCCAGTATCAGCAACAGCATGCCCTCACCTGCTA
CTTTAAGCCATTCACTCTCTGAACTTCTAAATGGGCCCATTGATGTTTCTGATCTATCACTTTGCAAAGC
TTTCAACCAAAACCACCCTGAAAGCACAGCAGAATTCAATGATTCTGACTCCGGCATTTCACTAAACACA
AGTCCCAGTGTGGCATCACCAGAACACTCAGTGGAATCTTCCAGCTATGGAGACACACTACTTGGCCTCA
GTGATTCTGAAGTGGAAGAGCTAGATAGTGCCCCTGGAAGTGTCAAACAGAATGGTCCTAAAACACCAGT
ACATTCTTCTGGGGATATGGTACAACCCTTGTCACCATCTCAGGGGCAGAGCACTCACGTGCATGATGCC
CAATGTGAGAACACACCAGAGAAAGAATTGCCTGTAAGTCCTGGTCATCGGAAAACCCCATTCACAAAAG
ACAAACATTCAAGCCGCTTGGAGGCTCATCTCACAAGAGATGAACTTAGGGCAAAAGCTCTCCATATCCC
ATTCCCTGTAGAAAAAATCATTAACCTCCCTGTTGTTGACTTCAACGAAATGATGTCCAAAGAGCAGTTC
AATGAAGCTCAACTTGCATTAATTCGGGATATACGTAGGAGGGGTAAGAATAAAGTGGCTGCTCAGAATT
GCAGAAAAAGAAAACTGGAAAATATAGTAGAACTAGAGCAAGATTTAGATCATTTGAAAGATGAAAAAGA
AAAATTGCTCAAAGAAAAAGGAGAAAATGACAAAAGCCTTCACCTACTGAAAAAACAACTCAGCACCTTA
TATCTCGAAGTTTTCAGCATGCTACGTGATGAAGATGGAAAACCTTATTCTCCTAGTGAATACTCCCTGC
AGCAAACAAGAGATGGCAATGTTTTCCTTGTTCCCAAAAGTAAGAAGCCAGATGTTAAGAAAAACTAG
