>Addgene plasmid #219136 | SFFV-NFE2L2-Brd 174 | depositor partial sequence | sequence record 427889 | Barcode sequence
TGTACACCACGAACAGCGCT
